Addgene plasmid #193140: pJBL3907
Purpose: Clostridium beijerinckii pfl ZTP riboswitch with sfGFP reporter
Depositing lab: Julius Lucks. Depositing organization: Northwestern University. Publication: Tuning strand displacement kinetics enables programmable ZTP riboswitch dynamic range in vivo. Bushhouse DZ, Lucks JB. Nucleic Acids Res. 2023 Mar 2:gkad110. doi: 10.1093/nar/gkad110. PubMed 36864761.
Backbone
  Vector backbone: p15A
  Backbone size w/o insert (bp): 2200
  Total vector size (bp): 1000
  Vector type: Bacterial Expression, Synthetic Biology
Growth in bacteria
  Bacterial resistance: Chloramphenicol, 25 μg/mL
  Growth temperature: 37°C
  Growth strain: DH5alpha
  Copy number: Low Copy
Gene/Insert
  Gene/Insert name: Clostridium beijerinckii (Cbe) pfl ZTP riboswitch with sfGFP
  Insert size (bp): 1000
  Promoter: J23119
  Cloning method: Unknown
  Sequencing primers: 5′ tcgataagcttccgatggcg; 3′ GTTTTCCGTATGTTGCATCACC
Terms and licenses: Academic/Nonprofit Terms; Industry Terms: Not Available to Industry
How to cite: pJBL3907 was a gift from Julius Lucks (Addgene plasmid # 193140 ; http://n2t.net/addgene:193140 ; RRID:Addgene_193140)
