[The description below was written by a language model from this plasmid's Addgene catalogue record and pLannotate feature annotations shown in this document.]
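Description:
pJBL3907 is a bacterial expression plasmid used in synthetic biology to report the activity of the Clostridium beijerinckii pfl ZTP riboswitch in living cells. It is built on a p15A-origin backbone, which is catalogued as low copy and is compatible with ColE1-type plasmids. It is selected with chloramphenicol through a cat gene driven by its own promoter and followed by the lambda t0 terminator. The catalogue's size fields are inconsistent (a total of 1000 bp against a 2200 bp backbone), whereas the sequenced record is 3,465 nt. That length roughly matches the backbone plus the approximately 1 kb insert.

The payload is a single transcription unit. The strong constitutive J23119 promoter, in the variant ending in an SpeI site, drives the ZMP/ZTP riboswitch element, which sits in the leader upstream of a superfolder GFP coding sequence. The unit ends in an rrnB-derived region containing a 5S rRNA segment and the T1 terminator. ZTP riboswitches sense the purine-pathway intermediate ZMP and its triphosphate ZTP. Ligand binding changes how the leader RNA folds and so determines whether the downstream gene is expressed. Fluorescence from the fast-maturing sfGFP therefore reads out the switch's ON and OFF states.

Several short annotations (fragments of the lac UV5 and tet promoters, IS1, RSF ori and a capTEV tag) are partial matches and are probably backbone remnants or chance similarities rather than functional parts. The associated study concerns tuning strand displacement kinetics to program ZTP riboswitch dynamic range in vivo. The record does not say whether this construct is the wild-type reference or a variant.
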