Features (pLannotate 1.2.2; 14 found; start..end, strand, type, name):
     32..53      +  promoter       lac UV5 promoter (fragment): E. coli lac promoter with an "up" mutation
     69..103     +  promoter       J23119(SpeI) promoter: bacterial promoter (Registry of Standard Biological Parts BBa J23119) modified to end with an SpeI site
    111..209     +  ncRNA          ZMP-ZTP: Accession: RF01750 - ZMP/ZTP riboswitch
    257..970     +  CDS            Superfolder GFP: Superfolder GFP is a basic (constitutively fluorescent) green fluorescent protein published in 2005, derived from Aequorea victoria. It is reported to be a very rapidly-maturing weak dimer.
   1038..1055    +  CDS            capTEV™ (fragment): composite tag for in vivo biotinylation, TEV protease cleavage, and 6xHis tagging
   1162..1277    +  ncRNA          5S rRNA: Accession: RF00001 - 5S ribosomal RNA
   1281..1327    +  terminator     rrnB T1 terminator: transcription terminator T1 from the E. coli rrnB gene
   1382..1479    +  promoter       cat promoter: promoter of the E. coli cat gene encoding chloramphenicol acetyltransferase
   1480..2136    +  CDS            cat: CAT_ECOLX - Experimental evidence at protein level: Swiss-Prot protein existence level 1. This enzyme is an effector of chloramphenicol resistance in bacteria. From Escherichia coli. This protein is used as a marker in many commonly used cloning vectors, such as pACYC184.
   2160..2254    +  terminator     lambda t0 terminator: transcription terminator from phage lambda
   2390..2533    +  mobile_element IS1 (fragment): prokaryotic transposable element IS1
   2652..2707    -  rep_origin     RSF ori (fragment): Plasmids containing the RSF 1030 origin of replication can be propagated in E. coli cells that contain additional plasmids with compatible origins.
   2795..3340    -  rep_origin     p15A ori: Plasmids containing the medium-copy-number p15A origin of replication can be propagated in E. coli cells that contain a second plasmid with the ColE1 origin.
   3452..11      +  promoter       tet promoter (fragment) (across the origin): E. coli promoter for tetracycline efflux protein gene
>Addgene plasmid #193140 | pJBL3907 | addgene full sequence | sequence record 379068 | Addgene NGS Result
TCGATAAGCTTCCGATGGCGCGCCGAGAGGCTTTACACTTTATGCTTCCGGCTGAATTCTAAAGATCTTT
GACAGCTAGCTCAGTCCTAGGTATAATACTAGTATATTAGATATTAGTCATATGACTGACGGAAGTGGAG
TTACCACATGAAGTATGACTAGGCATATTATCTTATATGCCACAAAAAGCCGACCGTCTGGGCAAAAAAA
GCCTGGATTGCGTCGGCTTTTTTATATGGAAAAGGAGGAAGGATCTATGAGCAAAGGAGAAGAACTTTTC
ACTGGAGTTGTCCCAATTCTTGTTGAATTAGATGGTGATGTTAATGGGCACAAATTTTCTGTCCGTGGAG
AGGGTGAAGGTGATGCTACAAACGGAAAACTCACCCTTAAATTTATTTGCACTACTGGAAAACTACCTGT
TCCGTGGCCAACACTTGTCACTACTCTGACCTATGGTGTTCAATGCTTTTCCCGTTATCCGGATCACATG
AAACGGCATGACTTTTTCAAGAGTGCCATGCCCGAAGGTTATGTACAGGAACGCACTATATCTTTCAAAG
ATGACGGGACCTACAAGACGCGTGCTGAAGTCAAGTTTGAAGGTGATACCCTTGTTAATCGTATCGAGTT
AAAGGGTATTGATTTTAAAGAAGATGGAAACATTCTTGGACACAAACTCGAGTACAACTTTAACTCACAC
AATGTATACATCACGGCAGACAAACAAAAGAATGGAATCAAAGCTAACTTCAAAATTCGCCACAACGTTG
AAGATGGTTCCGTTCAACTAGCAGACCATTATCAACAAAATACTCCAATTGGCGATGGCCCTGTCCTTTT
ACCAGACAACCATTACCTGTCGACACAATCTGTCCTTTCGAAAGATCCCAACGAAAAGCGTGACCACATG
GTCCTTCTTGAGTTTGTAACTGCTGCTGGGATTACACATGGCATGGATGAGCTCTACAAATAAGGATCTG
AAGCTTGGGCCCGAACAAAAACTCATCTCAGAAGAGGATCTGAATAGCGCCGTCGACCATCATCATCATC
ATCATTGAGTTTAAACGGTCTCCAGCTTGGCTGTTTTGGCGGATGAGAGAAGATTTTCAGCCTGATACAG
ATTAAATCAGAACGCAGAAGCGGTCTGATAAAACAGAATTTGCCTGGCGGCAGTAGCGCGGTGGTCCCAC
CTGACCCCATGCCGAACTCAGAAGTGAAACGCCGTAGCGCCGATGGTAGTGTGGGGTCTCCCCATGCGAG
AGTAGGGAACTGCCAGGCATCAAATAAAACGAAAGGCTCAGTCGAAAGACTGGGCCTTTCGTTTTATCTG
TTGTTTGTCGGTGAACTGGATCCTTACTCGAGTCTAGACTGCAGTTGATCGGGCACGTAAGAGGTTCCAA
CTTTCACCATAATGAAATAAGATCACTACCGGGCGTATTTTTTGAGTTATCGAGATTTTCAGGAGCTAAG
GAAGCTAAAATGGAGAAAAAAATCACTGGATATACCACCGTTGATATATCCCAATGGCATCGTAAAGAAC
ATTTTGAGGCATTTCAGTCAGTTGCTCAATGTACCTATAACCAGACCGTTCAGCTGGATATTACGGCCTT
TTTAAAGACCGTAAAGAAAAATAAGCACAAGTTTTATCCGGCCTTTATTCACATTCTTGCCCGCCTGATG
AATGCTCATCCGGAATTTCGTATGGCAATGAAAGACGGTGAGCTGGTGATATGGGATAGTGTTCACCCTT
GTTACACCGTTTTCCATGAGCAAACTGAAACGTTTTCATCGCTCTGGAGTGAATACCACGACGATTTCCG
GCAGTTTCTACACATATATTCGCAAGATGTGGCGTGTTACGGTGAAAACCTGGCCTATTTCCCTAAAGGG
TTTATTGAGAATATGTTTTTCGTCTCAGCCAATCCCTGGGTGAGTTTCACCAGTTTTGATTTAAACGTGG
CCAATATGGACAACTTCTTCGCCCCCGTTTTCACCATGGGCAAATATTATACGCAAGGCGACAAGGTGCT
GATGCCGCTGGCGATTCAGGTTCATCATGCCGTTTGTGATGGCTTCCATGTCGGCAGAATGCTTAATGAA
TTACAACAGTACTGCGATGAGTGGCAGGGCGGGGCGTAATTTGATATCGAGCTCGCTTGGACTCCTGTTG
ATAGATCCAGTAATGACCTCAGAACTCCATCTGGATTTGTTCAGAACGCTCGGTTGCCGCCGGGCGTTTT
TTATTGGTGAGAATCCAAGCCTCCGATCAACGTCTCATTTTCGCCAAAAGTTGGCCCAGGGCTTCCCGGT
ATCAACAGGGACACCAGGATTTATTTATTCTGCGAAGTGATCTTCCGTCACAGGTATTTATTCGGCGCAA
AGTGCGTCGGGTGATGCTGCCAACTTACTGATTTAGTGTATGATGGTGTTTTTGAGGTGCTCCAGTGGCT
TCTGTTTCTATCAGCTGTCCCTCCTGTTCAGCTACTGACGGGGTGGTGCGTAACGGCAAAAGCACCGCCG
GACATCAGCGCTAGCGGAGTGTATACTGGCTTACTATGTTGGCACTGATGAGGGTGTCAGTGAAGTGCTT
CATGTGGCAGGAGAAAAAAGGCTGCACCGGTGCGTCAGCAGAATATGTGATACAGGATATATTCCGCTTC
CTCGCTCACTGACTCGCTACGCTCGGTCGTTCGACTGCGGCGAGCGGAAATGGCTTACGAACGGGGCGGA
GATTTCCTGGAAGATGCCAGGAAGATACTTAACAGGGAAGTGAGAGGGCCGCGGCAAAGCCGTTTTTCCA
TAGGCTCCGCCCCCCTGACAAGCATCACGAAATCTGACGCTCAAATCAGTGGTGGCGAAACCCGACAGGA
CTATAAAGATACCAGGCGTTTCCCCCTGGCGGCTCCCTCGTGCGCTCTCCTGTTCCTGCCTTTCGGTTTA
CCGGTGTCATTCCGCTGTTATGGCCGCGTTTGTCTCATTCCACGCCTGACACTCAGTTCCGGGTAGGCAG
TTCGCTCCAAGCTGGACTGTATGCACGAACCCCCCGTTCAGTCCGACCGCTGCGCCTTATCCGGTAACTA
TCGTCTTGAGTCCAACCCGGAAAGACATGCAAAAGCACCACTGGCAGCAGCCACTGGTAATTGATTTAGA
GGAGTTAGTCTTGAAGTCATGCGCCGGTTAAGGCTAAACTGAAAGGACAAGTTTTGGTGACTGCGCTCCT
CCAAGCCAGTTACCTCGGTTCAAAGAGTTGGTAGCTCAGAGAACCTTCGAAAAACCGCCCTGCAAGGCGG
TTTTTTCGTTTTCAGAGCAAGAGATTACGCGCAGACCAAAACGATCTCAAGAAGATCATCTTATTAATCA
GATAAAATATTTCTAGATTTCAGTGCAATTTATCTCTTCAAATGTAGCACCTGAAGTCAGCCCCATACGA
TATAAGTTGTAATTCTCATGTTTGACAGCTTATCA
