>Addgene plasmid #193140 | pJBL3907 | depositor partial sequence | sequence record 374272 | Riboswitch insert
ACAAGCATCACGAAATCTGACGCTCAAATCAGTGGTGGCGAAACCCGACAGGACTATAAAGATACCAGGC
GTTTCCCCCTGGCGGCTCCCTCGTGCGCTCTCCTGTTCCTGCCTTTCGGTTTACCGGTGTCATTCCGCTG
TTATGGCCGCGTTTGTCTCATTCCACGCTGACACTCAGTTCCGGGTAGGCAGTTCGCTCCAAGCTGGACT
GTATGCACGAACCCCCCGTTCAGTCCGACCGCTGCGCCTTATCCGGTAACTATCGTCTTGAGTCCAACCC
GGAAAGACATGCAAAAGCACCACTGGCAGCAGCCACTGGTAATTGATTTAGAGGAGTTAGTCTTGAAGTC
ATGCGCCGGTTAAGGCTAAACTGAAAGGACAAGTTTTGGTGACTGCGCTCCTCCAAGCCAGTTACCTCGG
TTCAAAGAGTTGGTAGCTCAGAGAACCTTCGAAAAACCGCCCTGCAAGGCGGTTTTTTCGTTTTCAGAGC
AAGAGATTACGCGCAGACCAAAACGATCTCAAGAAGATCATCTTATTAATCAGATAAAATATTTCTAGAT
TTCAGTGCAATTTATCTCTTCAAATGTAGCACCTGAAGTCAGCCCCATACGATATAAGTTGTAATTCTCA
TGTTTGACAGCTTATCATCGATAAGCTTCCGATGGCGCGCCGAGAGGCTTTACACTTTATGCTTCCGGCT
GAATTCTAAAGATCTTTGACAGCTAGCTCAGTCCTAGGTATAATACTAGTATATTAGATATTAGTCATAT
GACTGACGGAAGTGGAGTTACCACATGAAGTATGACTAGGCATATTATCTTATATGCCACAAAAAGCCGA
CCGTCTGGGCAAAAAAAGCCTGGATTGCGTCGGCTTTTTTATATGGAAAAGGAGGAAGGATCTATGAGCA
AAGGAGAAGAACTTTTCACTGGAGTTGTCCCAATTCTTGTTGAATTAGATGGTGATGTTAATGGGCACAA
AATTTCCTCCTGTGGATACC
